Addgene plasmid #163023: (517) SB KRAB-SadCas9 U6-gStop
Purpose: Sleeping Beauty TET-On expression of CRISPRi with gSTOP gRNA
Depositing lab: Tonia Rex. Depositing organization: Vanderbilt University. Publication: Optimization of S. aureus dCas9 and CRISPRi Elements for a Single Adeno-Associated Virus that Targets an Endogenous Gene. Backstrom JR, Sheng J, Wang MC, Bernardo-Colon A, Rex TS. Mol Ther Methods Clin Dev. 2020 Sep 6;19:139-148. doi: 10.1016/j.omtm.2020.09.001. eCollection 2020 Dec 11. PubMed 33024795.
Backbone
  Vector backbone: Sleeping Beauty TET-On
  Backbone manufacturer: Eric Kowarz (Addgene plasmid # 60509)
  Backbone size w/o insert (bp): 6100
  Total vector size (bp): 9562
  Vector type: Mammalian Expression ; Transposon
  Selectable markers: Neomycin (select with G418)
Growth in bacteria
  Bacterial resistance: Ampicillin, 100 μg/mL
  Growth temperature: 37°C
  Growth strain: NEB Stable
  Growth instructions: 34-35 degrees is ideal
  Copy number: High Copy
Gene/Insert
  Gene/Insert name: Mammalian codon-optimized SadCas9
  Species: S. aureus
  Insert size (bp): 3483
  Promoter: Tet-On
  Tag / fusion protein: KRAB (N terminal on insert); myc NLS (C terminal on insert)
  Cloning method: Restriction Enzyme; 5′ cloning site EcoR1 (not destroyed); 3′ cloning site Not1 (not destroyed)
  Sequencing primers: 5′ SB-TRE-S; 3′ SVpa-Seq-A
Resource information
  A portion of this plasmid was derived from a plasmid made by: Keith Joung (S. aureus dCas9 from Addgene #70703).
Terms and licenses: Academic/Nonprofit Terms; Industry Terms: Not Available to Industry
How to cite: (517) SB KRAB-SadCas9 U6-gStop was a gift from Tonia Rex (Addgene plasmid # 163023 ; http://n2t.net/addgene:163023 ; RRID:Addgene_163023)
