[The description below was written by a language model from this plasmid's Addgene catalogue record and pLannotate feature annotations shown in this document.]
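Description:
(517) SB KRAB-SadCas9 U6-gStop is a 9.6 kb mammalian expression plasmid built on a Sleeping Beauty Tet-On transposon backbone. It is designed to deliver a doxycycline-inducible CRISPR interference (CRISPRi) system that can be stably integrated into the host genome by transposition. In bacteria it is maintained through a high-copy ColE1/pUC-type origin and selected with ampicillin via the β-lactamase gene. The Sleeping Beauty inverted repeats implied by the backbone were not picked up in the automated feature annotation, and a transposase is not annotated on this plasmid, so it would presumably be supplied separately.

The main payload is a mammalian codon-optimized, nuclease-dead Staphylococcus aureus Cas9 with the KRAB repression domain of human ZNF10 fused at its N terminus and a myc tag plus nuclear localization signal at its C terminus. This fusion is driven by the tight TRE promoter (seven tet operators upstream of a minimal CMV promoter) and followed by an SV40 polyadenylation signal. Downstream, a human U6 RNA polymerase III promoter expresses a guide RNA on the S. aureus scaffold. The catalogue calls this guide gSTOP, but the record does not state what it targets.

A second cassette encodes an rtTA-type reverse tetracycline transactivator followed by the neomycin phosphotransferase gene and a bGH polyadenylation signal. The promoter for this cassette is not annotated. The transactivator switches on the TRE promoter in the presence of doxycycline, and the neo gene allows G418 selection of cells carrying the transposon. Together these parts allow stable cell lines to be made in which KRAB-dCas9 repression of a guide-specified gene can be induced on demand. The associated work concerned optimizing S. aureus dCas9 CRISPRi elements.
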