Features (pLannotate 1.2.2; 16 found; start..end, strand, type, name):
    284..596     +  promoter       tight TRE promoter: Tet-responsive promoter PTight, consisting of seven tet operator sequences followed by the minimal CMV promoter
    683..868     +  CDS            KRAB: Krüppel-associated box (KRAB) transcriptional repression domain from the human zinc finger protein ZNF10 (Margolin et al., 1994)
    896..4051    +  CDS            cas9: CAS9_STAAU - Experimental evidence at protein level: Swiss-Prot protein existence level 1. CRISPR (clustered regularly interspaced short palindromic repeat) is an adaptive immune system that provides protection against mobile genetic elements (viruses, transposable elements and conjugative plasmids). CRISPR clusters contain spacers, sequences complementary to antecedent mobile elements, and target invading nucleic acids. CRISPR clusters are transcribed and processed into CRISPR RNA (crRNA). In type II CRISPR systems correct processing of pre-crRNA requires a trans- encoded small RNA (tracrRNA)
   4231..4312    -  polyA_signal   SV40 poly(A) signal: SV40 polyadenylation signal
   4351..4591    +  promoter       U6 promoter: RNA polymerase III promoter for human U6 snRNA
   4620..4695    +  misc_RNA       Sa gRNA scaffold: guide RNA scaffold for the Staphylococcus aureus CRISPR/Cas9 system
   5336..6033    +  CDS            rtTA3 (fragment): reverse tetracycline transactivator 3 activates expression from Tet-responsive promoters in the presence of doxycycline
   5963..6073    +  CDS            VP48: 3 tandem repeats of the minimal activation domain of herpes simplex virus VP16 (Cheng et al., 2013)
   6143..6934    +  CDS            neo: KKA2_KLEPN - Also known as kan, nptII. Experimental evidence at protein level: Swiss-Prot protein existence level 1. Resistance to kanamycin, neomycin, paromomycin, ribostamycin, butirosin and gentamicin B. From Klebsiella pneumoniae.
   6998..7222    +  polyA_signal   bGH poly(A) signal: bovine growth hormone polyadenylation signal
   7226..7247    +  promoter       SV40 promoter (fragment): SV40 enhancer and early promoter
   7719..8307    -  rep_origin     ori: high-copy-number ColE1/pMB1/pBR322/pUC origin of replication
   8478..9338    -  CDS            AmpR: β-lactamase; bla; confers resistance to ampicillin, carbenicillin, and related antibiotics
   9339..9443    -  promoter       AmpR promoter: bla
   9470..9520    +  misc_feature   bom (fragment): basis of mobility region from pBR322
   9521..9551    -  rep_origin     M13 ori (fragment): M13 bacteriophage origin of replication; arrow indicates direction of (+) strand synthesis
>Addgene plasmid #163023 | (517) SB KRAB-SadCas9 U6-gStop | addgene full sequence | sequence record 321587 | Addgene NGS Result
CAGTTGAAGTCGGAAGTTTACATACACTTAAGTTGGAGTCATTAAAACTCGTTTTTCAACTACTCCACAA
ATTTCTTGTTAACAAACAATAGTTTTGGCAAGTCAGTTAGGACATCTACTTTGTGCATGACACAAGTCAT
TTTTCCAACAATTGTTTACAGACAGATTATTTCACTTATAATTCACTGTATCACAATTCCAGTGGGTCAG
AAGTTTACATACACTAAGTTCGACTCCTCTGCAGAATGCGGCGATGTTTCGGTAAGGGGTCCGCTATCTA
GACGAGTTTACTCCCTATCAGTGATAGAGAACGTATGTCGAGTTTACTCCCTATCAGTGATAGAGAACGA
TGTCGAGTTTACTCCCTATCAGTGATAGAGAACGTATGTCGAGTTTACTCCCTATCAGTGATAGAGAACG
TATGTCGAGTTTACTCCCTATCAGTGATAGAGAACGTATGTCGAGTTTATCCCTATCAGTGATAGAGAAC
GTATGTCGAGTTTACTCCCTATCAGTGATAGAGAACGTATGTCGATTAGGCGTGTACGGTGGGCGCCTAT
AAAAGCAGAGCTCGTTTAGTGAACCGTCAGATCGCCTGGAGCCAATTCCAACTCTTTTGCCTTATACCTA
CTTTCCGTACCACTTCCTACCCTCGAAAGGCCTCTGAGAATTCGCCACCATGCGGACACTAGTGACCTTC
AAGGATGTATTTGTGGACTTCACCAGGGAGGAGTGGAAGCTGCTGGACACTGCTCAGCAGATCGTGTACA
GAAATGTGATGCTGGAGAACTATAAGAACCTGGTTTCCTTGGGTTATCAGCTTACTAAGCCAGATGTGAT
CCTCCGGTTGGAGAAGGGAGAAGAGCCCGGCGGTTCCGGCGGAGGGTCCATGGGCAAACGGAACTACATC
CTGGGGCTTGCCATTGGGATAACCAGCGTTGGCTACGGAATTATTGATTATGAGACACGCGATGTGATTG
ACGCCGGGGTTAGGCTGTTCAAAGAGGCCAACGTTGAAAACAACGAGGGAAGACGGAGTAAGCGCGGAGC
AAGAAGACTCAAGCGCAGACGGAGACATCGGATTCAGAGGGTGAAAAAGCTGCTCTTCGATTACAATCTC
CTGACCGATCATAGTGAGCTGAGCGGAATCAACCCCTACGAGGCGCGAGTGAAAGGGCTTTCCCAGAAGC
TGTCCGAAGAGGAGTTCTCCGCCGCGTTGCTGCACCTGGCCAAACGGAGGGGGGTTCACAATGTAAACGA
AGTGGAGGAGGACACGGGCAATGAACTTAGTACGAAAGAACAGATCAGTAGGAACTCTAAGGCTCTCGAA
GAGAAATACGTCGCTGAGTTGCAGCTTGAGAGACTGAAAAAAGACGGCGAAGTACGCGGATCTATTAATA
GGTTCAAGACTTCAGATTACGTAAAGGAAGCCAAGCAGCTCCTGAAAGTACAGAAAGCGTACCATCAGCT
CGATCAGAGCTTCATCGATACCTACATAGATTTGCTGGAGACACGGAGGACATACTACGAGGGCCCAGGG
GAAGGATCTCCTTTTGGGTGGAAGGACATCAAGGAATGGTACGAGATGCTTATGGGACATTGTACATATT
TTCCGGAGGAGCTCAGGAGCGTCAAGTACGCCTACAATGCCGACCTGTACAATGCCCTCAATGACCTCAA
TAACCTCGTGATTACCAGGGACGAGAACGAGAAGCTGGAGTACTATGAAAAGTTCCAGATTATCGAGAAT
GTGTTTAAGCAGAAGAAGAAGCCGACACTTAAGCAGATTGCAAAGGAAATCCTCGTGAATGAGGAAGATA
TCAAGGGATACAGAGTGACAAGTACAGGCAAGCCCGAGTTCACAAATCTGAAGGTGTACCACGATATTAA
GGACATAACCGCACGAAAGGAGATAATCGAAAACGCTGAGCTCCTCGATCAGATCGCAAAAATTCTTACC
ATCTACCAGTCTAGTGAGGACATTCAGGAGGAACTGACTAATCTGAACAGTGAGCTCACCCAAGAGGAAA
TTGAGCAGATTTCAAACCTGAAAGGCTACACCGGGACGCACAATCTGAGCCTCAAAGCAATCAACCTCAT
TCTGGATGAACTTTGGCACACAAATGACAACCAAATTGCCATATTCAACCGCCTGAAACTGGTGCCAAAA
AAAGTGGATCTGTCACAGCAAAAGGAAATCCCTACAACCTTGGTTGACGATTTTATTCTGTCCCCCGTTG
TCAAGCGGAGCTTCATCCAGTCAATCAAGGTGATCAATGCCATCATTAAAAAATACGGATTGCCAAACGA
TATAATTATCGAGCTTGCACGAGAGAAGAACTCAAAGGACGCCCAGAAGATGATTAACGAAATGCAGAAG
CGCAACCGCCAGACAAACGAACGCATAGAGGAAATTATAAGAACAACCGGCAAAGAGAATGCCAAGTATC
TGATCGAGAAAATCAAGCTGCACGACATGCAAGAAGGCAAGTGCCTGTACTCTCTGGAAGCTATCCCACT
CGAAGATCTGCTGAATAATCCATTCAATTACGAGGTGGACGCCATCATCCCTAGATCCGTAAGCTTTGAC
AATTCCTTCAATAACAAAGTTCTGGTTAAACAGGAGGAAAATTCTAAAAAAGGGAACCGGACCCCGTTCC
AGTACCTGAGCTCCAGTGACAGCAAGATTAGCTACGAGACTTTTAAGAAACATATTCTGAATCTGGCCAA
AGGCAAAGGCAGGATCAGCAAGACCAAGAAGGAGTACCTCCTCGAAGAACGCGACATTAACAGATTTAGT
GTGCAGAAAGATTTCATCAACCGAAACCTTGTCGATACTCGGTACGCCACGAGAGGCCTGATGAATCTCC
TCAGGAGCTACTTCCGCGTCAATAATCTGGACGTTAAAGTCAAGAGCATAAATGGGGGATTCACCAGCTT
TCTGAGGAGAAAGTGGAAGTTTAAGAAGGAACGAAACAAAGGATACAAGCACCATGCTGAGGATGCTTTG
ATCATCGCTAACGCGGACTTTATCTTTAAGGAATGGAAAAAGCTGGATAAGGCAAAGAAAGTGATGGAAA
ACCAGATGTTCGAGGAGAAGCAGGCAGAGTCAATGCCTGAGATCGAGACAGAGCAGGAATACAAGGAAAT
TTTCATCACCCCTCATCAGATTAAACACATAAAGGACTTCAAAGACTATAAATACTCTCATAGGGTGGAC
AAAAAACCCAATCGCGAGCTCATTAATGACACCCTGTACTCAACACGGAAGGATGATAAAGGTAATACCT
TGATTGTGAATAATCTTAATGGATTGTATGACAAAGATAACGACAAGCTCAAGAAGCTGATCAACAAGTC
TCCAGAGAAGCTCCTTATGTATCACCACGACCCACAGACTTATCAGAAATTGAAACTGATCATGGAGCAA
TACGGGGATGAGAAGAACCCACTCTACAAATATTATGAGGAAACAGGTAATTACCTGACCAAGTACTCCA
AGAAGGATAACGGACCAGTGATCAAAAAGATAAAGTACTATGGCAACAAACTTAATGCGCATTTGGACAT
AACTGACGATTACCCCAATTCTCGAAACAAGGTTGTGAAGCTCTCCCTGAAGCCTTATAGATTTGACGTG
TACCTGGATAATGGGGTTTATAAATTCGTCACCGTGAAAAATCTGGACGTGATCAAAAAGGAGAACTATT
ATGAAGTAAACTCAAAGTGCTATGAGGAGGCGAAGAAGCTGAAGAAGATCTCCAATCAGGCCGAGTTCAT
CGCTTCCTTCTATAATAACGATCTCATCAAGATCAATGGAGAGCTTTATCGCGTCATTGGTGTGAACAAT
GACTTGCTGAACAGGATCGAAGTCAATATGATAGACATTACCTACCGGGAGTATCTCGAAAACATGAATG
ATAAACGGCCGCCTCGCATCATCAAGACAATCGCATCTAAAACTCAGTCAATAAAAAAGTACTCTACCGA
TATCCTGGGGAATCTCTATGAAGTGAAGTCAAAGAAGCACCCACAAATCATTAAAAAAGGTGGATCCGCA
GAAGCAGCAGCAAAGGAAGCAGCAGCAAAGGAAGCAGCAGCAAAGGCAGTCGACACCGGTCCAGCAGCTA
AGAGAGTTAAACTAGATTAGCGGCCGCATCGTCAGGCCAAGCTTCCATCGATAGACATGATAAGATACAT
TGATGAGTTTGGACAAACCACAACAAGAATGCAGTGAAAAAAATGCTTTATTTGTGAAATTTGTGATGCT
ATTGCTTTATTTGTAACCATTATAAGCTGCAATAAACAAGTTAACAACAACAATTGCATTCATTTTATGT
TTCAGGTACCGAGGGCCTATTTCCCATGATTCCTTCATATTTGCATATACGATACAAGGCTGTTAGAGAG
ATAATTGGAATTAATTTGACTGTAAACACAAAGATATTAGTACAAAATACGTGACGTAGAAAGTAATAAT
TTCTTGGGTAGTTTGCAGTTTTAAAATTATGTTTTAAAATGGACTATCATATGCTTACCGTAACTTGAAA
GTATTTCGATTTCTTGGCTTTATATATCTTGTGGAAAGGACGAAACACCGGAGACCAAGGCAGTTTTTTG
TTTTAGTACTCTGGAAACAGAATCTACTAAAACAAGGCAAAATGCCGTGTTTATCTCGTCAACTTGTTGG
CGAGATTTTTGCGGCCTAGGCGAGACCCTGTCTCACAAAATAAAGTAAGCCCGGACTGAGTGCGGAAAGG
CGGGCCTGGCGGGTCTGGTCTCCCCATGCGGGCCACCAGAGGCCCTGCAGCCTTCAGTCGCTTGAAGGGG
TAATGGCGCTTCCACTCACAAACATGGCGGACAGAGCGTGTGAACGAGATGAACAGCCCCTCAAAAATAT
GGCCGCCGAGGCTGGACGGCCGTGCCCCAGCAGCACCGCCTCCGCGCCCCACGTGATCTCTCGCCGGGCA
CAGCGCTGACCGCGGAGGTCCAACCGGAAGAATGTCCGGATTGGACATTCGGAAGAGGGCCCGCCTTCCC
TGGGGAATCTCTGCGCACGCGCAGAACGCTTCGACCAATGAAAACACAGGAAGCCGTCCGCGCAACCGCG
TTGCGTCACTTCTGCCGCCCCTGTTTCAAGGTATATAGCCGTAGACGGAACTTCGCCTTTCTCTCGGCCT
TAGCGCCATTTTTTTGGGTGAGTGTTTTTTGGTTCCTGCGTTGGGATTCCGTGTACAATCCATAGACATC
TGACCTCGGCACTTAGCATCATCACAGCAAACTAACTGTAGCCTTTCTCTCTTTCCCTGTAGAAACCTCT
GCACCTGAGGCCACCATGTCTAGACTGGACAAGAGCAAAGTCATAAACGGCGCTCTGGAATTACTCAATG
GAGTCGGTATCGAAGGCCTGACGACAAGGAAACTCGCTCAAAAGCTGGGAGTTGAGCAGCCTACCCTGTA
CTGGCACGTGAAGAACAAGCGGGCCCTGCTCGATGCCCTGCCAATCGAGATGCTGGACAGGCATCATACC
CACTTCTGCCCCCTGGAAGGCGAGTCATGGCAAGACTTTCTGCGGAACAACGCCAAGTCATTCCGCTGTG
CTCTCCTCTCACATCGCGACGGGGCTAAAGTGCATCTCGGCACCCGCCCAACAGAGAAACAGTACGAAAC
CCTGGAAAATCAGCTCGCGTTCCTGTGTCAGCAAGGCTTCTCCCTGGAGAACGCACTGTACGCTCTGTCC
GCCGTGGGCCACTTTACACTGGGCTGCGTATTGGAGGAACAGGAGCATCAAGTAGCAAAAGAGGAAAGAG
AGACACCTACCACCGATTCTATGCCCCCACTTCTGAGACAAGCAATTGAGCTGTTCGACCGGCAGGGAGC
CGAACCTGCCTTCCTTTTCGGCCTGGAACTAATCATATGTGGCCTGGAGAAACAGCTAAAGTGCGAAAGC
GGCGGGCCGGCCGACGCCCTTGACGATTTTGACTTAGACATGCTCCCAGCCGATGCCCTTGACGACTTTG
ACCTTGATATGCTGCCTGCTGACGCTCTTGACGATTTTGACCTTGACATGCTCCCCGGGTCCGGCGCTAC
TAACTTCAGCCTGCTGAAGCAGGCTGGTGACGTCGAGGAGAATCCTGGTCCCATGATTGAACAAGATGGA
TTGCACGCAGGTTCTCCGGCCGCTTGGGTGGAGAGGCTATTCGGCTATGACTGGGCACAACAGACAATCG
GCTGCTCTGATGCCGCCGTGTTCCGGCTGTCAGCGCAGGGGCGCCCGGTTCTTTTTGTCAAGACCGACCT
GTCCGGTGCCCTGAATGAACTGCAGGACGAGGCAGCGCGGCTATCGTGGCTGGCCACGACGGGCGTTCCT
TGCGCAGCTGTGCTCGACGTTGTCACTGAAGCGGGAAGGGACTGGCTGCTATTGGGCGAAGTGCCGGGGC
AGGATCTCCTGTCATCTCACCTTGCTCCTGCCGAGAAAGTATCCATCATGGCTGATGCAATGCGGCGGCT
GCATACGCTTGATCCGGCTACCTGCCCATTCGACCACCAAGCGAAACATCGCATCGAGCGAGCACGTACT
CGGATGGAAGCCGGTCTTGTCGATCAGGATGATCTGGACGAAGAGCATCAGGGGCTCGCGCCAGCCGAAC
TGTTCGCCAGGCTCAAGGCGCGCATGCCCGACGGCGAGGATCTCGTCGTGACCCACGGTGATGCCTGCTT
GCCGAATATCATGGTGGAAAATGGCCGCTTTTCTGGATTCATCGACTGTGGCCGGCTGGGTGTGGCGGAC
CGCTATCAGGACATAGCGTTGGCTACCCGTGATATTGCTGAAGAGCTTGGCGGCGAATGGGCTGACCGCT
TCCTCGTGCTTTACGGTATCGCCGCTCCCGATTCGCAGCGCATCGCCTTCTATCGCCTTCTTGACGAGTT
CTTCTGATTCGAAGGCCTGTCGTGAAGCTTGGGGATCAATTCTCTAGAGCTCGCTGATCAGCCTCGACTG
TGCCTTCTAGTTGCCAGCCATCTGTTGTTTGCCCCTCCCCCGTGCCTTCCTTGACCCTGGAAGGTGCCAC
TCCCACTGTCCTTTCCTAATAAAATGAGGAAATTGCATCGCATTGTCTGAGTAGGTGTCATTCTATTCTG
GGGGGTGGGGTGGGGCAGGACAGCAAGGGGGAGGATTGGGAAGACAATAGCAGGCATGCTGGGGATGCGG
TGGGCTCTATGGCTTCTGAGGCGGAAAGAACCAGCTGGGCCTACTAGCTACTCGGGACCCCTTACCGAAA
CATCGCCGCATTCTGCAGAGGAGTCGAGTGTATGTAAACTTCTGACCCACTGGGAATGTGATGAAAGAAA
TAAAAGCTGAAATGAATCATTCTCTCTACTATTATTCTGATATTTCACATTCTTAAAATAAAGTGGTGAT
CCTAACTGACCTAAGACAGGGAATTTTTACTAGGATTAAATGTCAGGAATTGTGAAAAAGTGAGTTTAAA
TGTATTTGGCTAAGGTGTATGTAAACTTCCGACTTCAACTGTATAGGGATCCGCTTCCTCGCTCACTGAC
TCGCTGCGCTCGGTCGTTCGGCTGCGGCGAGCGGTATCAGCTCACTCAAAGGCGGTAATACGGTTATCCA
CAGAATCAGGGGATAACGCAGGAAAGAACATGTGAGCAAAAGGCCAGCAAAAGGCCAGGAACCGTAAAAA
GGCCGCGTTGCTGGCGTTTTTCCATAGGCTCCGCCCCCCTGACGAGCATCACAAAAATCGACGCTCAAGT
CAGAGGTGGCGAAACCCGACAGGACTATAAAGATACCAGGCGTTTCCCCCTGGAAGCTCCCTCGTGCGCT
CTCCTGTTCCGACCCTGCCGCTTACCGGATACCTGTCCGCCTTTCTCCCTTCGGGAAGCGTGGCGCTTTC
TCATAGCTCACGCTGTAGGTATCTCAGTTCGGTGTAGGTCGTTCGCTCCAAGCTGGGCTGTGTGCACGAA
CCCCCCGTTCAGCCCGACCGCTGCGCCTTATCCGGTAACTATCGTCTTGAGTCCAACCCGGTAAGACACG
ACTTATCGCCACTGGCAGCAGCCACTGGTAACAGGATTAGCAGAGCGAGGTATGTAGGCGGTGCTACAGA
GTTCTTGAAGTGGTGGCCTAACTACGGCTACACTAGAAGAACAGTATTTGGTATCTGCGCTCTGCTGAAG
CCAGTTACCTTCGGAAAAAGAGTTGGTAGCTCTTGATCCGGCAAACAAACCACCGCTGGTAGCGGTGGTT
TTTTTGTTTGCAAGCAGCAGATTACGCGCAGAAAAAAAGGATCTCAAGAAGATCCTTTGATCTTTTCTAC
GGGGTCTGACGCTCAGTGGAACGAAAACTCACGTTAAGGGATTTTGGTCATGAGATTATCAAAAAGGATC
TTCACCTAGATCCTTTTAAATTAAAAATGAAGTTTTAAATCAATCTAAAGTATATATGAGTAAACTTGGT
CTGACAGTTACCAATGCTTAATCAGTGAGGCACCTATCTCAGCGATCTGTCTATTTCGTTCATCCATAGT
TGCCTGACTCCCCGTCGTGTAGATAACTACGATACGGGAGGGCTTACCATCTGGCCCCAGTGCTGCAATG
ATACCGCGAGACCCACGCTCACCGGCTCCAGATTTATCAGCAATAAACCAGCCAGCCGGAAGGGCCGAGC
GCAGAAGTGGTCCTGCAACTTTATCCGCCTCCATCCAGTCTATTAATTGTTGCCGGGAAGCTAGAGTAAG
TAGTTCGCCAGTTAATAGTTTGCGCAACGTTGTTGCCATTGCTACAGGCATCGTGGTGTCACGCTCGTCG
TTTGGTATGGCTTCATTCAGCTCCGGTTCCCAACGATCAAGGCGAGTTACATGATCCCCCATGTTGTGCA
AAAAAGCGGTTAGCTCCTTCGGTCCTCCGATCGTTGTCAGAAGTAAGTTGGCCGCAGTGTTATCACTCAT
GGTTATGGCAGCACTGCATAATTCTCTTACTGTCATGCCATCCGTAAGATGCTTTTCTGTGACTGGTGAG
TACTCAACCAAGTCATTCTGAGAATAGTGTATGCGGCGACCGAGTTGCTCTTGCCCGGCGTCAATACGGG
ATAATACCGCGCCACATAGCAGAACTTTAAAAGTGCTCATCATTGGAAAACGTTCTTCGGGGCGAAAACT
CTCAAGGATCTTACCGCTGTTGAGATCCAGTTCGATGTAACCCACTCGTGCACCCAACTGATCTTCAGCA
TCTTTTACTTTCACCAGCGTTTCTGGGTGAGCAAAAACAGGAAGGCAAAATGCCGCAAAAAAGGGAATAA
GGGCGACACGGAAATGTTGAATACTCATACTCTTCCTTTTTCAATATTATTGAAGCATTTATCAGGGTTA
TTGTCTCATGAGCGGATACATATTTGAATGTATTTAGAAAAATAAACAAATAGGGGTTCCGCGCACATTT
CCCCGAAAAGTGCCACCTGATGCGGTGTGAAATACCGCACAGATGCGTAAGGAGAAAATACCGCATCAGG
AAATTGTAAGCGTTAATATTTTGTTAAAATTGGATCCCTATA
